>Addgene plasmid #203993 | pMRMTK-clo23 | addgene full sequence | sequence record 422546 | Addgene NGS Result
CTCATGGAAAACGGTGTAACAAGGGTGAACACTATCCCATATCACCAGCTCACCGTCTTTCATTGCCATA
CGGAATTCCGGATGAGCATTCATCAGGCGGGCAAGAATGTGAATAAAGGCCGGATAAAACTTGTGCTTAT
TTTTCTTTACGGTCTTTAAAAAGGCCGTAATATCCAGCTGAACGGTCTGGTTATAGGTACATTGAGCAAC
TGACTGAAATGCCTCAAAATGTTCTTTACGATGCCATTGGGATATATCAACGGTGGTATATCCAGTGATT
TTTTTCTCCATTTTAGCTTCCTTAGCTCCTGAAAATCTCGATAACTCAAAAAATACGCCCGGTAGTGATC
TTATTTCATTATGGTGAAAGTTGGAACCTCTTACGTGCCGATCAGTCAATTCGAGGGGGATCAATTCCGT
TTTCCGCTGCATAACCCTGCTTCGGGGTCATTATAGCGATTTTTTCGGTATATCCATCCTTTTTCGCACG
ATATACAGGATTTTGCCAAAGGGTTCGTGTAGACTTTCCTTGGTGTATCCAACGGCGTCAGCCGGGCAGG
ATAGGTGAAGTAGGCCCACCCGCGAGCGGGTGTTCCTTCTTCACTGTCCCTTATTCGCACCTGGCGGTGC
TCAACGGGAATCCTGCTCTGCGAGGCTGGCCGGCTACCGCCGGCGTAACAGATGAGGGCAAGCGGATGGC
TGATGAAACCAAGCCAACCAGGAAGGGCAGCCCACCTATCACGGAATTGATCCGGCCACGATGCGTCCGG
CGTAGAGGATCTGAAGATCAGCAGTTCAACCTGTTGATAGTACGTACTAAGCTCTCATGTTTCACGTACT
AAGCTCTCATGTTTAACGTACTAAGCTCTCATGTTTAACGAACTAAACCCTCATGGCTAACGTACTAAGC
TCTCATGGCTAACGTACTAAGCTCTCATGTTTCACGTACTAAGCTCTCATGTTTGAACAATAAAATTAAT
ATAAATCAGCAACTTAAATAGCCTCTAAGGTTTTAAGTTTTATAAGAAAAAAAAGAATATATAAGGCTTT
TAAAGCTTTTAAGGTTTAACGGTTGTGGACAACAAGCCAGGGATGTAACGCACTGAGAAGCCCTTAGAGC
CTCTCAAAGCAATTTTGAGTGACACAGGAACACTTAACGGCTGACATGGGGGTCTCGGAGAGACACGAGA
ACGGCATGCCTTGCGCATGCCGTTTTTTTTCGTCCCGACAAAACGTGTTCTTTTCGACAACAAATCCGGC
ATGAATGCGGCAAAAGCCACACCAGGCCCGTCCGCGGAACGCCCGGCTTGACCCAAGCCCCTGATTTGAT
TGTATAATTTCGGACTTTTCCAAACCGGCAAGTGATCGACAATCGGGTCAAGAAGCAGTGCGACCGACGA
AGTGGCGATTGGCTACCAAACTACTCTGAGGCAGAAAATTACGAGACCTCACACTGGCTCACCTTCGGGT
GGGCCTTTCTGCGTTTATACCTAGGAGTCAAAATTACTCCCCGCCCTGCCACTCATCGCAGTACTGTTGT
AATTCATTAAGCATTCTACCGACATGGAAGCCATCACAAACGGCATGATGAACCTGAATCGCCAGCGGCA
TCAGCACCTTGTCGCCTTGCGTATAATATTTGCCCATGGTGAAAACGGGGGCGAAGAAGTTGTCCATATT
GGCCACGTTTAAATCAAAACTGGTGAAACTCACCCAGGGATTGGCTGAGACGAAAAACATATTCTCAATA
AACCCTTTAGGGAAATAGGCCAGGTTTTCACCGTAACACGCCACATCTTGCGAATATATGTGTAGAAACT
GCCGGAAATCGTCGTGGTATTCACTCCAGAGCGATGAAAACGTTTCAGTTTG
Features (pLannotate 1.2.2; 6 found; start..end, strand, type, name):
    292..394     -  promoter       cat promoter: promoter of the E. coli cat gene encoding chloramphenicol acetyltransferase
    554..663     +  oriT           oriT: incP origin of transfer
    696..741     +  CDS            traJ (fragment): oriT-recognizing protein; traJ
    778..1166    +  rep_origin     R6K γ ori: γ replication origin from E. coli plasmid R6K; requires the R6K initiator protein pi for replication
   1456..1483    +  terminator     T7Te terminator: phage T7 early transcription terminator
   1504..291     -  CDS            CmR (across the origin): chloramphenicol acetyltransferase; cat; confers resistance to chloramphenicol
