[The description below was written by a language model from this plasmid's Addgene catalogue record and pLannotate feature annotations shown in this document.]
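Description:
pMRMTK-clo23 is a small cloning (part-storage) plasmid of about 1.9 kb from a modular cloning (MoClo) toolkit built for engineering bacteria of the maize root microbiome. Although it is catalogued as a plant expression vector, every recorded element is bacterial. The minimal backbone consists of an R6K γ origin of replication, an incP origin of transfer and a chloramphenicol resistance gene. The R6K γ origin fires only when the π initiator protein is supplied in trans, so the plasmid is maintained in pir-expressing E. coli hosts such as Pir1, where it is listed as low copy. In bacteria lacking π it cannot replicate. The oriT, which is accompanied by a short traJ fragment, allows the plasmid to be mobilised by conjugation when transfer functions are provided by a donor strain. Selection relies on chloramphenicol acetyltransferase expressed from its native cat promoter, and this gene spans the numbering origin of the sequenced record.

The payload is a 270 bp insert called Hro ES4, which is also entered in the promoter field. This suggests a promoter or expression-sequence part, but the record does not define its origin or function further, and the automated annotation assigns no feature to it. A phage T7 early (T7Te) terminator is annotated in the region between the replication origin and the resistance gene, where it presumably helps insulate neighbouring elements from read-through transcription. The insert is flanked by BsaI sites that are retained after cloning, so the part can be released by this Type IIS enzyme and joined with other toolkit parts in Golden Gate assemblies. The sequenced record is 1,872 nt, essentially matching the stated total size of 1,876 bp.
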