Addgene plasmid #203993: pMRMTK-clo23
Purpose: Cloning plasmid containing the Hro ES4 insert with a chloramphenicol resistance marker
Depositing lab: Nathan Crook. Depositing organization: North Carolina State University. Publication: Engineering the Maize Root Microbiome: A Rapid MoClo Toolkit and Identification of Potential Bacterial Chassis for Studying Plant-Microbe Interactions. van Schaik J, Li Z, Cheadle J, Crook N. ACS Synth Biol. 2023 Oct 20;12(10):3030-3040. doi: 10.1021/acssynbio.3c00371. Epub 2023 Sep 15. PubMed 37712562.
Backbone
  Vector backbone: R6Kγ origin of replication, oriT & chloramphenicol resistance gene
  Backbone size w/o insert (bp): 1607
  Total vector size (bp): 1876
  Vector type: Plant Expression
Growth in bacteria
  Bacterial resistance: Chloramphenicol, 25 μg/mL
  Growth temperature: 37°C
  Growth strain: Pir1
  Copy number: Low Copy
Gene/Insert
  Gene/Insert name: Hro ES4
  Insert size (bp): 270
  Promoter: Hro ES4
  Cloning method: Restriction Enzyme; 5′ cloning site BsaI (not destroyed); 3′ cloning site BsaI (not destroyed)
  Sequencing primers: 5′ gtaacgcactgagaagcccttagag; 3′ CCTGCCACTCATCGCAGTACTG
Terms and licenses: Academic/Nonprofit Terms; Industry Terms: Not Available to Industry
Depositor comments: Please visit https://www.biorxiv.org/content/10.1101/2023.06.05.543168v1 for bioRxiv preprint.
How to cite: pMRMTK-clo23 was a gift from Nathan Crook (Addgene plasmid # 203993 ; http://n2t.net/addgene:203993 ; RRID:Addgene_203993)
